Addgene plasmid #195421: pMN-017
Purpose: AAVS1 Integratable mCherry Reporter for synZiFTR ZF9
Depositing lab: Ahmad Khalil. Depositing organization: Boston University Main Campus. Publication: Multidimensional control of therapeutic human cell function with synthetic gene circuits. Li HS, Israni DV, Gagnon KA, Gan KA, Raymond MH, Sander JD, Roybal KT, Joung JK, Wong WW, Khalil AS. Science. 2022 Dec 16;378(6625):1227-1234. doi: 10.1126/science.ade0156. Epub 2022 Dec 15. PubMed 36520914.
Backbone
  Vector backbone: AAVS1 donor
  Vector type: Mammalian Expression
Growth in bacteria
  Bacterial resistance: Ampicillin, 100 μg/mL
  Growth temperature: 37°C
  Growth strain: NEB Stable
  Copy number: Unknown
Gene/Insert
  Gene/Insert name: 4X ZF9 BS - minCMV - mCherry - RbGpA - bGHpA - pGK - PuroR - P2A - BFP - SV40pA
  Species: Synthetic
  Cloning method: Gibson Cloning
Terms and licenses: Academic/Nonprofit Terms; Industry Terms: Not Available to Industry
How to cite: pMN-017 was a gift from Ahmad Khalil (Addgene plasmid # 195421 ; http://n2t.net/addgene:195421 ; RRID:Addgene_195421)
