[The description below was written by a language model from this plasmid's Addgene catalogue record and pLannotate feature annotations shown in this document.]
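Description:
pMN-017 is an 8,165-nt mammalian donor plasmid built on an AAVS1 donor backbone, designed to place a synthetic transcription-factor reporter into the AAVS1 safe-harbour locus (intron 1 of human PPP1R12C). It is propagated in E. coli through a high-copy ColE1/pUC-type origin and selected with ampicillin via the β-lactamase gene and its native promoter. The backbone also carries lac promoter/operator remnants and an SV40 origin with an adjacent SV40 poly(A) signal outside the homology arms. The payload sits between annotated left and right AAVS1 homology arms, which allow homology-directed insertion. The record does not say what nuclease is used to cut the genomic target.

The insert contains two units in the same orientation. The first is the reporter: four binding sites for the ZF9 zinc-finger domain (listed in the catalogue entry but not annotated in the feature table) upstream of a minimal CMV promoter driving mCherry. This unit ends in a rabbit β-globin poly(A) signal followed by a bGH poly(A) signal, which presumably insulates it from the downstream cassette. Because the minimal promoter has little intrinsic activity, red fluorescence should depend on recruitment of a ZF9-based synZiFTR synthetic transcriptional regulator to the upstream sites. The second unit is a constitutive marker cassette in which the mouse PGK promoter expresses puromycin N-acetyltransferase linked by a P2A peptide to TagBFP, ending in an SV40 poly(A) signal. It allows drug selection and blue-fluorescence identification of cells carrying the integrated cassette. The short HBB, large T antigen, lacI and SV40 or CMV fragment hits are likely annotation by-products of the poly(A) and backbone regions. The construct serves to create stable human reporter cells for measuring ZF9 synZiFTR activity in synthetic gene circuits.
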