Features (pLannotate 1.2.2; 25 found; start..end, strand, type, name):
      4..23      +  enhancer       CMV enhancer (fragment): human cytomegalovirus immediate early enhancer
    127..656     -  misc_feature   HA-R: right homology arm from the adeno-associated virus integration site (AAVS1) within intron 1 of the human PPP1R12C gene
   1061..1097    +  promoter       minimal CMV promoter (fragment): human cytomegalovirus (CMV) immediate early promoter
   1147..1856    +  CDS            mCherry (fragment): monomeric derivative of DsRed fluorescent protein (Shaner et al., 2004) mammalian codon-optimized
   1866..1937    +  CDS            HBB (fragment): HBB_PONPY - Experimental evidence at transcript level: Swiss-Prot protein existence level 2. Involved in oxygen transport from the lung to the various peripheral tissues. From Pongo pygmaeus (Bornean orangutan).
   2008..2063    +  polyA_signal   β-globin poly(A) signal: rabbit β-globin polyadenylation signal (Gil and Proudfoot, 1987)
   2409..2633    +  polyA_signal   bGH poly(A) signal: bovine growth hormone polyadenylation signal
   2637..2658    +  promoter       SV40 promoter (fragment): SV40 enhancer and early promoter
   2698..3197    +  promoter       PGK promoter: mouse phosphoglycerate kinase 1 promoter
   3221..3817    +  CDS            PuroR (fragment): puromycin N-acetyltransferase; pac from Streptomyces; confers resistance to puromycin
   3884..4585    +  CDS            TagBFP: monomeric blue fluorescent protein mammalian codon-optimized
   4596..4680    +  CDS            large T antigen (fragment): large T antigen from SV40 (simian virus 40)
   4703..4824    +  polyA_signal   SV40 poly(A) signal: SV40 polyadenylation signal
   4965..5466    -  misc_feature   HA-L: left homology arm from the adeno-associated virus integration site (AAVS1) within intron 1 of the human PPP1R12C gene
   5692..5708    -  protein_bind   lac operator: The lac repressor binds to the lac operator to inhibit transcription in E. coli. This inhibition can be relieved by adding lactose or isopropyl-β-D-thiogalactopyranoside (IPTG). lac repressor encoded by lacI
   5716..5746    -  promoter       lac promoter: promoter for the E. coli lac operon
   5761..5782    -  protein_bind   CAP binding site: CAP binding activates transcription in the presence of cAMP. E. coli catabolite activator protein
   5795..5834    -  CDS            lacI (fragment): lac repressor; lacI; The lac repressor binds to the lac operator to inhibit transcription in E. coli. This inhibition can be relieved by adding lactose or isopropyl-β-D-thiogalactopyranoside (IPTG).
   5841..5863    +  promoter       SV40 promoter (fragment): SV40 enhancer and early promoter
   5887..6022    +  rep_origin     SV40 ori: SV40 origin of replication
   6042..6176    +  polyA_signal   SV40 poly(A) signal: SV40 polyadenylation signal
   6178..6232    -  CDS            lacI (fragment): lac repressor; lacI; The lac repressor binds to the lac operator to inhibit transcription in E. coli. This inhibition can be relieved by adding lactose or isopropyl-β-D-thiogalactopyranoside (IPTG).
   6415..7003    -  rep_origin     ori: high-copy-number ColE1/pMB1/pBR322/pUC origin of replication
   7174..8034    -  CDS            AmpR: β-lactamase; bla; confers resistance to ampicillin, carbenicillin, and related antibiotics
   8035..8139    -  promoter       AmpR promoter: bla
>Addgene plasmid #195421 | pMN-017 | addgene full sequence | sequence record 384992 | Addgene NGS Result
GTCGACATTGATTATTGACTAGTGAAGGGGCAGGAGAGCCAGGGGCATGAGATGGTGGACGAGGAAGGGG
GACAGGGAAGCCTGAGCGCCTCTCCTGGGCTTGCCAAGGACTCAAACCCAGAAGCCCAGAGCAGGGCCTT
AGGGAAGCGGGACCCTGCTCTGGGCGGAGGAATATGTCCCAGATAGCACTGGGGACTCTTTAAGGAAAGA
AGGATGGAGAAAGAGAAAGGGAGTAGAGGCGGCCACGACCTGGTGAACACCTAGGACGCACCATTCTCAC
AAAGGGAGTTTTCCACACGGACACCCCCCTCCTCACCACAGCCCTGCCAGGACGGGGCTGGCTACTGGCC
TTATCTCACAGGTAAAACTGACGCACGGAGGAACAATATAAATTGGGGACTAGAAAGGTGAAGAGCCAAA
GTTAGAACTCAGGACCAACTTATTCTGATTTTGTTTTTCCAAACTGCTTCTCCTCTTGGGAAGTGTAAGG
AAGCTGCAGCACCAGGATCAGTGAAACGCACCAGACAGCCGCGTCAGAGCAGCTCAGGTTCTGGGAGAGG
GTAGCGCAGGGTGGCCACTGAGAACCGGGCAGGTCACGCATCCCCCCCTTCCCTCCCACCCCCTGCCAAG
CTCTCCCTCCCAGGATCCTCTCTGGCTCCATCGTAAGCAAACCTTAGAGGTTCTGGCAAGGAGAGAGATG
GCTCCAGGAAATGGGGGTGTGTCACCAGATAAGGAATCTGCCTAACAGGAGGTGGGGGTTAGACCCAATA
TCAGGAGACTAGGAAGGAGGAGGCCTAAGGATGAGGCTTTTCTGTCACCAATCCGCCGGCGAATTCGTCG
ACCGGGTTTCGTAACAATCGCATGAGGATTCGCAACGCCTTAGACGCAGTATAGGACGACGTCCCGTCTC
AGTAAAGGTAGACGCAGTATAGGACGACGAATCGGACTGCCTTCGTAAGACGCAGTATAGGACGACGGTA
TCAGTCGCCTCGGAAAGACGCAGTATAGGACGACGATTCGTAAGAGGCTCACTCTCCCTTACACGGAGTG
GATAACTAGTTAGGCGTGTACGGTGGGAGGCCTATATAAGCAGAGCTCGTTTAGTGAACCGTCAGATCGC
CTGGAACGCGTACCGGTGTCGCCACCATGGTGAGCAAGGGCGAGGAGGATAACATGGCCATCATCAAGGA
GTTCATGCGCTTCAAGGTGCACATGGAGGGCTCCGTGAACGGCCACGAGTTCGAGATCGAGGGCGAGGGC
GAGGGCCGCCCCTACGAGGGCACCCAGACCGCCAAGCTGAAGGTGACCAAGGGTGGCCCCCTGCCCTTCG
CCTGGGACATCCTGTCCCCTCAGTTCATGTACGGCTCCAAGGCCTACGTGAAGCACCCCGCCGACATCCC
CGACTACTTGAAGCTGTCCTTCCCCGAGGGCTTCAAGTGGGAGCGCGTGATGAACTTCGAGGACGGCGGC
GTGGTGACCGTGACCCAGGACTCCTCCCTGCAGGACGGCGAGTTCATCTACAAGGTGAAGCTGCGCGGCA
CCAACTTCCCCTCCGACGGCCCCGTAATGCAGAAGAAGACCATGGGCTGGCAGGCCTCCTCCGAGCGGAT
GTACCCCGAGGACGGCGCCCTGAAGGGCGAGATCAAGCAGAGGCTGAAGCTGAAGGACGGCGGCCACTAC
GACGCTGAGGTCAAGACCACCTACAAGGCCAAGAAGCCCGTGCAGCTGCCCGGCGCCTACAACGTCAACA
TCAAGTTGGACATCACCTCCCACAACGAGGACTACACCATCGTGGAACAGTACGAACGCGCCGAGGGCCG
CCACTCCACCGGCGGCATGGACGAGCTGTACAAGTAAGCGGCCGCACTCCTCAGGTGCAGGCTGCCTATC
AGAAGGTGGTGGCTGGTGTGGCCAATGCCCTGGCTCACAAATACCACTGAGATCTTTTTCCCTCTGCCAA
AAATTATGGGGACATCATGAAGCCCCTTGAGCATCTGACTTCTGGCTAATAAAGGAAATTTATTTTCATT
GCAATAGTGTGTTGGAATTTTTTGTGTCTCTCACTCGGAAGGACATATGGGAGGGCAAATCATTTAAAAC
ATCAGAATGAGTATTTGGTTTAGAGTTTGGCAACATATGCCCATATGCTGGCTGCCATGAACAAAGGTTG
GCTATAAAGAGGTCATCAGTATATGAAACAGCCCCCTGCTGTCCATTCCTTATTCCATAGAAAAGCCTTG
ACTTGAGGTTAGATTTTTTTTATATTTTGTTTTGTGTTATTTTTTTCTTTAACATCCCTAAAATTTTCCT
TACATGTTTTACTAGCCAGATTTTTCCTCCTCTCCTGACTACTCCCAGTCATAGCTGTCCCTCTTCTCTT
ATGAAGATCCCTCGACCTGCAGGGTACCCTGTGCCTTCTAGTTGCCAGCCATCTGTTGTTTGCCCCTCCC
CCGTGCCTTCCTTGACCCTGGAAGGTGCCACTCCCACTGTCCTTTCCTAATAAAATGAGGAAATTGCATC
GCATTGTCTGAGTAGGTGTCATTCTATTCTGGGGGGTGGGGTGGGGCAGGACAGCAAGGGGGAGGATTGG
GAAGACAATAGCAGGCATGCTGGGGATGCGGTGGGCTCTATGGCTTCTGAGGCGGAAAGAACCAGCTGGG
GCTCTAGGGGGTATCCCCACGCGCCCTGTAGCGTACCGGGTAGGGGAGGCGCTTTTCCCAAGGCAGTCTG
GAGCATGCGCTTTAGCAGCCCCGCTGGGCACTTGGCGCTACACAAGTGGCCTCTGGCCTCGCACACATTC
CACATCCACCGGTAGGCGCCAACCGGCTCCGTTCTTTGGTGGCCCCTTCGCGCCACCTTCTACTCCTCCC
CTAGTCAGGAAGTTCCCCCCCGCCCCGCAGCTCGCGTCGTGCAGGACGTGACAAATGGAAGTAGCACGTC
TCACTAGTCTCGTGCAGATGGACAGCACCGCTGAGCAATGGAAGCGGGTAGGCCTTTGGGGCAGCGGCCA
ATAGCAGCTTTGCTCCTTCGCTTTCTGGGCTCAGAGGCTGGGAAGGGGTGGGTCCGGGGGCGGGCTCAGG
GGCGGGCTCAGGGGCGGGGCGGGCGCCCGAAGGTCCTCCGGAGGCCCGGCATTCTGCACGCTTCAAAAGC
GCACGTCTGCCGCGCTGTTCTCCTCTTCCTCATCTCCGGGCCTTTCGATATCTCGCACAGTGCCGCCACC
ATGACCGAGTACAAGCCCACGGTGCGCCTCGCCACCCGCGACGACGTCCCCAGGGCCGTACGCACCCTCG
CCGCCGCGTTCGCCGACTACCCCGCCACGCGCCACACCGTCGATCCGGACCGCCACATCGAGCGGGTCAC
CGAGCTGCAAGAACTCTTCCTCACGCGCGTCGGGCTCGACATCGGCAAGGTGTGGGTCGCGGACGACGGC
GCCGCGGTGGCGGTCTGGACCACGCCGGAGAGCGTCGAAGCGGGGGCGGTGTTCGCCGAGATCGGCCCGC
GCATGGCCGAGTTGAGCGGTTCCCGGCTGGCCGCGCAGCAACAGATGGAAGGCCTCCTGGCGCCGCACCG
GCCCAAGGAGCCCGCGTGGTTCCTGGCCACCGTCGGCGTCTCGCCCGACCACCAGGGCAAGGGTCTGGGC
AGCGCCGTCGTGCTCCCCGGAGTGGAGGCGGCCGAGCGCGCCGGGGTGCCCGCCTTCCTGGAGACCTCCG
CGCCCCGCAACCTCCCCTTCTACGAGCGGCTCGGCTTCACCGTCACCGCCGACGTCGAGGTGCCCGAAGG
ACCGCGCACCTGGTGCATGACCCGCAAGCCCGGTGCCGGAAGCGGAGCTACTAACTTCAGCCTGCTGAAG
CAGGCTGGAGACGTGGAGGAGAACCCTGGACCTATGAGCGAGCTGATTAAGGAGAACATGCACATGAAGC
TGTACATGGAGGGCACCGTGGACAACCATCACTTCAAGTGCACATCCGAGGGCGAAGGCAAGCCCTACGA
GGGCACCCAGACCATGAGAATCAAGGTGGTCGAGGGCGGCCCTCTCCCCTTCGCCTTCGACATCCTGGCT
ACTAGCTTCCTCTACGGCAGCAAGACCTTCATCAACCACACCCAGGGCATCCCCGACTTCTTCAAGCAGT
CCTTCCCTGAGGGCTTCACATGGGAGAGAGTCACCACATACGAAGACGGGGGCGTGCTGACCGCTACCCA
GGACACCAGCCTCCAGGACGGCTGCCTCATCTACAACGTCAAGATCAGAGGGGTGAACTTCACATCCAAC
GGCCCTGTGATGCAGAAGAAAACACTCGGCTGGGAGGCCTTCACCGAGACGCTGTACCCCGCTGACGGCG
GCCTGGAAGGCAGAAACGACATGGCCCTGAAGCTCGTGGGCGGGAGCCATCTGATCGCAAACATCAAGAC
CACATATAGATCCAAGAAACCCGCTAAGAACCTCAAGATGCCTGGCGTCTACTATGTGGACTACAGACTG
GAAAGAATCAAGGAGGCCAACAACGAGACCTACGTCGAGCAGCACGAGGTGGCAGTGGCCAGATACTGCG
ACCTCCCTAGCAAACTGGGGCACAAGCTTAATTAATCTAGATAACTGATCATAATCAGCCATACCACATT
TGTAGAGGTTTTACTTGCTTTAAAAAACCTCCCACACCTCCCCCTGAACCTGAAACATAAAATGAATGCA
ATTGTTGTTGTTAACTTGTTTATTGCAGCTTATAATGGTTACAAATAAAGCAATAGCATCACAAATTTCA
CAAATAAAGCATTTTTTTCACTGCATTCTAGTTGTGGTTTGTCCAAACTCATCAATGTATCTTAGGCGCG
CCCTGTCCCTAGTGGCCCCACTGTGGGGTGGAGGGGACAGATAAAAGTACCCAGAACCAGAGCCACATTA
ACCGGCCCTGGGAATATAAGGTGGTCCCAGCTCGGGGACACAGGATCCCTGGAGGCAGCAAACATGCTGT
CCTGAAGTGGACATAGGGGCCCGGGTTGGAGGAAGAAGACTAGCTGAGCTCTCGGACCCCTGGAAGATGC
CATGACAGGGGGCTGGAAGAGCTAGCACAGACTAGAGAGGTAAGGGGGGTAGGGGAGCTGCCCAAATGAA
AGGAGTGAGAGGTGACCCGAATCCACAGGAGAACGGGGTGTCCAGGCAAAGAAAGCAAGAGGATGGAGAG
GTGGCTAAAGCCAGGGAGACGGGGTACTTTGGGGTTGTCCAGAAAAACGGTGATGATGCAGGCCTACAAG
AAGGGGAGGCGGGACGCAAGGGAGACATCCGTCGGAGAAGGCCATCCTAAGAAACGAGAGATGGCACAGG
CCCCAGAAGGAGAAGGAAAAGGGAACCCAGCGAGTGAAGACGGCATGGGGTTGGGTGAGGGAGGAGAGAT
GCCCGGAGAGGACCCAGACACGGGGAGGATCCGCTCAGAGGACATCACGTGGTGCAGCGCCGAGAAGGAA
GTGCTCCGGAAAGAGCATCCTTGGGCAGCAACACAGCAGAGAGCAAGGGGAAGAGGGAGTGGAGGAAGAC
GGAACCTGAAGGAGGCGGCAGGGAAGGATCTGGGCCAGCCGTAGAGGTGACCCAGGCCACAAGCTGCAGA
CAGAAAGCGGCACAGGCCCAGGGGAGAGAATGCCCTCGACCTGCAGCCCAAGCTTGGCGTAATCATGGTC
ATAGCTGTTTCCTGTGTGAAATTGTTATCCGCTCACAATTCCACACAACATACGAGCCGGAAGCATAAAG
TGTAAAGCCTGGGGTGCCTAATGAGTGAGCTAACTCACATTAATTGCGTTGCGCTCACTGCCCGCTTTCC
AGTCGGGAAACCTGTCGTGCCAGCGGATCCGCATCTCAATTAGTCAGCAACCATAGTCCCGCCCCTAACT
CCGCCCATCCCGCCCCTAACTCCGCCCAGTTCCGCCCATTCTCCGCCCCATGGCTGACTAATTTTTTTTA
TTTATGCAGAGGCCGAGGCCGCCTCGGCCTCTGAGCTATTCCAGAAGTAGTGAGGAGGCTTTTTTGGAGG
CCTAGGCTTTTGCAAAAAGCTAACTTGTTTATTGCAGCTTATAATGGTTACAAATAAAGCAATAGCATCA
CAAATTTCACAAATAAAGCATTTTTTTCACTGCATTCTAGTTGTGGTTTGTCCAAACTCATCAATGTATC
TTATCATGTCTGGATCCGCTGCATTAATGAATCGGCCAACGCGCGGGGAGAGGCGGTTTGCGTATTGGGC
GCTCTTCCGCTTCCTCGCTCACTGACTCGCTGCGCTCGGTCGTTCGGCTGCGGCGAGCGGTATCAGCTCA
CTCAAAGGCGGTAATACGGTTATCCACAGAATCAGGGGATAACGCAGGAAAGAACATGTGAGCAAAAGGC
CAGCAAAAGGCCAGGAACCGTAAAAAGGCCGCGTTGCTGGCGTTTTTCCATAGGCTCCGCCCCCCTGACG
AGCATCACAAAAATCGACGCTCAAGTCAGAGGTGGCGAAACCCGACAGGACTATAAAGATACCAGGCGTT
TCCCCCTGGAAGCTCCCTCGTGCGCTCTCCTGTTCCGACCCTGCCGCTTACCGGATACCTGTCCGCCTTT
CTCCCTTCGGGAAGCGTGGCGCTTTCTCATAGCTCACGCTGTAGGTATCTCAGTTCGGTGTAGGTCGTTC
GCTCCAAGCTGGGCTGTGTGCACGAACCCCCCGTTCAGCCCGACCGCTGCGCCTTATCCGGTAACTATCG
TCTTGAGTCCAACCCGGTAAGACACGACTTATCGCCACTGGCAGCAGCCACTGGTAACAGGATTAGCAGA
GCGAGGTATGTAGGCGGTGCTACAGAGTTCTTGAAGTGGTGGCCTAACTACGGCTACACTAGAAGAACAG
TATTTGGTATCTGCGCTCTGCTGAAGCCAGTTACCTTCGGAAAAAGAGTTGGTAGCTCTTGATCCGGCAA
ACAAACCACCGCTGGTAGCGGTGGTTTTTTTGTTTGCAAGCAGCAGATTACGCGCAGAAAAAAAGGATCT
CAAGAAGATCCTTTGATCTTTTCTACGGGGTCTGACGCTCAGTGGAACGAAAACTCACGTTAAGGGATTT
TGGTCATGAGATTATCAAAAAGGATCTTCACCTAGATCCTTTTAAATTAAAAATGAAGTTTTAAATCAAT
CTAAAGTATATATGAGTAAACTTGGTCTGACAGTTACCAATGCTTAATCAGTGAGGCACCTATCTCAGCG
ATCTGTCTATTTCGTTCATCCATAGTTGCCTGACTCCCCGTCGTGTAGATAACTACGATACGGGAGGGCT
TACCATCTGGCCCCAGTGCTGCAATGATACCGCGAGACCCACGCTCACCGGCTCCAGATTTATCAGCAAT
AAACCAGCCAGCCGGAAGGGCCGAGCGCAGAAGTGGTCCTGCAACTTTATCCGCCTCCATCCAGTCTATT
AATTGTTGCCGGGAAGCTAGAGTAAGTAGTTCGCCAGTTAATAGTTTGCGCAACGTTGTTGCCATTGCTA
CAGGCATCGTGGTGTCACGCTCGTCGTTTGGTATGGCTTCATTCAGCTCCGGTTCCCAACGATCAAGGCG
AGTTACATGATCCCCCATGTTGTGCAAAAAAGCGGTTAGCTCCTTCGGTCCTCCGATCGTTGTCAGAAGT
AAGTTGGCCGCAGTGTTATCACTCATGGTTATGGCAGCACTGCATAATTCTCTTACTGTCATGCCATCCG
TAAGATGCTTTTCTGTGACTGGTGAGTACTCAACCAAGTCATTCTGAGAATAGTGTATGCGGCGACCGAG
TTGCTCTTGCCCGGCGTCAATACGGGATAATACCGCGCCACATAGCAGAACTTTAAAAGTGCTCATCATT
GGAAAACGTTCTTCGGGGCGAAAACTCTCAAGGATCTTACCGCTGTTGAGATCCAGTTCGATGTAACCCA
CTCGTGCACCCAACTGATCTTCAGCATCTTTTACTTTCACCAGCGTTTCTGGGTGAGCAAAAACAGGAAG
GCAAAATGCCGCAAAAAAGGGAATAAGGGCGACACGGAAATGTTGAATACTCATACTCTTCCTTTTTCAA
TATTATTGAAGCATTTATCAGGGTTATTGTCTCATGAGCGGATACATATTTGAATGTATTTAGAAAAATA
AACAAATAGGGGTTCCGCGCACATTTCCCCGAAAAGTGCCACCTG
